>Addgene plasmid #228607 | pR-mPapaya | addgene full sequence | sequence record 452467 | Addgene NGS Result
GTACTAGCTTCCCAATTAGTGGTCATTTTCTTCATTACGGGGCCGTCGGCGGGAAAATTCACCCCTCTGA
AGATACTTTTGTGATAGATGCAGTTCTCCTTTTCAGAGACTGTTATGTCCACGTTGCATCGACAGACCGC
TCCGTCCTCAAAGAGGTAGCTCCTTTCCCACGTATAGCCCGCTGGACATGAGTTCTTGAAGTAATCTACA
ATATCCTGTGGGTACTCTGTGAAAATCCGGTCACCATATTTAAAACCCGGACTTAAAATGTCCTCCGAGA
ACGGCAGCGGGCCTCCTTCTATCACACACAAATTTGCGGTTTGCTTACCCTTAAAAGGGTTTCCAATGCC
CTCTCCAGTAATGACAAATTTGTGACCATTAACGCAACCTTCCATGTGGTACTTCACCGTCATCTCCTCC
TTTAGTCCATGCTTCGATTGCCCCTCGCCCTTGCTCACCATGGTGGCGGCGGATCCATTTCGATAAGCCA
GTAAGCACGAGGCTGATCAGCGGTAGCTCTGCTTATATAGACCTCCCACCGTACACGCCTACCGCCCATT
TGCGTCAATGGGGCGGAGTTGTTACGACATTTTGGAAAGTCCCGTTGATTTTGGTGCCAAAACAAACTCC
CATTGACGTCAATGGGGTGGAGACTTGGAAATCCCCGTGAGTCAAACCGCTATCCACGCCCATTGATGTA
CTGCCAAAACCGCATCACCATGGTAATAGCGATGACTAATACGTAGATGTACTGCCAAGTAGGAAAGTCC
CATAAGGTCATGTACTGGGCATAATGCCAGGCGGGCCATTTACCGTCATTGACGTCAATAGGGGGCGTAC
TTGGCATATGATACACTTGATGTACTGCCAAGTGGGCAGTTTACCGTAAATACTCCACCCATTGACGTCA
ATGGAAAGTCCCTATTGGCGTTACTATGGGAACATACGTCATTATTGACGTCAATGGGCGGGGGTCGTTG
GGCGGTCAGCCAGGCGGGCCATTTACCGTAAGTTATGTAACGGCTAGCCGGAACTCCATATATGGGCTAT
GAACTAATGACCCCGTAATTGATTACTATTAATAACTAATGCATGGCGGTAATACGGTTATCCACAGAAT
CAGGGGATAACGCAGGAAAGAACATGTGAGCAAAAGGCCAGCAAAAGGCCAGGAACCGTAAAAAGGCCGC
GTTGCTGGCGTTTTTCCATAGGCTCCGCCCCCCTGACGAGCATCACAAAAATCGACGCTCAAGTCAGAGG
TGGCGAAACCCGACAGGACTATAAAGATACCAGGCGTTTCCCCCTGGAAGCTCCCTCGTGCGCTCTCCTG
TTCCGACCCTGCCGCTTACCGGATACCTGTCCGCCTTTCTCCCTTCGGGAAGCGTGGCGCTTTCTCATAG
CTCACGCTGTAGGTATCTCAGTTCGGTGTAGGTCGTTCGCTCCAAGCTGGGCTGTGTGCACGAACCCCCC
GTTCAGCCCGACCGCTGCGCCTTATCCGGTAACTATCGTCTTGAGTCCAACCCGGTAAGACACGACTTAT
CGCCACTGGCAGCAGCCACTGGTAACAGGATTAGCAGAGCGAGGTATGTAGGCGGTGCTACAGAGTTCTT
GAAGTGGTGGCCTAACTACGGCTACACTAGAAGAACAGTATTTGGTATCTGCGCTCTGCTGAAGCCAGTT
ACCTTCGGAAAAAGAGTTGGTAGCTCTTGATCCGGCAAACAAACCACCGCTGGTAGCGGTGGTTTTTTTG
TTTGCAAGCAGCAGATTACGCGCAGAAAAAAAGGATCTCAAGAAGATCCTTTGATCTTTTCTACGGGGTC
TGACGCTCAGTGGAACGAACCGCGTTTATGAACAAACGACCCAACACCGTGCGTTTTATTCTGTCTTTTT
ATTGCCGTCATAGCGCGGGTTCCTTCCGGTATTGTCTCCTTCCGTGTTTCAGTTAGCCTCCCCCTAGGGT
GGGCGAAGAACTCCAGCATGAGATCCCCGCGCTGGAGGATCATCCAGCCGGCGTCCCGGAAAACGATTCC
GAAGCCCAACCTTTCATAGAAGGCGGCGGTGGAATCGAAATCTCGTGATGGCAGGTTGGGCGTCGCTTGG
TCGGTCATTTCGAACCCCAGAGTCCCGCTCAGAAGAACTCGTCAAGAAGGCGATAGAAGGCGATGCGCTG
CGAATCGGGAGCGGCGATACCGTAAAGCACGAGGAAGCGGTCAGCCCATTCGCCGCCAAGCTCTTCAGCA
ATATCACGGGTAGCCAACGCTATGTCCTGATAGCGGTCCGCCACACCCAGCCGGCCACAGTCGATGAATC
CAGAAAAGCGGCCATTTTCCACCATGATATTCGGCAAGCAGGCATCGCCATGGGTCACGACGAGATCCTC
GCCGTCGGGCATGCTCGCCTTGAGCCTGGCGAACAGTTCGGCTGGCGCGAGCCCCTGATGCTCTTCGTCC
AGATCATCCTGATCGACAAGACCGGCTTCCATCCGAGTACGTGCTCGCTCGATGCGATGTTTCGCTTGGT
GGTCGAATGGGCAGGTAGCCGGATCAAGCGTATGCAGCCGCCGCATTGCATCAGCCATGATGGATACTTT
CTCGGCAGGAGCAAGGTGAGATGACAGGAGATCCTGCCCCGGCACTTCGCCCAATAGCAGCCAGTCCCTT
CCCGCTTCAGTGACAACGTCGAGCACAGCTGCGCAAGGAACGCCCGTCGTGGCCAGCCACGATAGCCGCG
CTGCCTCGTCTTGCAGTTCATTCAGGGCACCGGACAGGTCGGTCTTGACAAAAAGAACCGGGCGCCCCTG
CGCTGACAGCCGGAACACGGCGGCATCAGAGCAGCCGATTGTCTGTTGTGCCCAGTCATAGCCGAATAGC
CTCTCCACCCAAGCGGCCGGAGAACCTGCGTGCAATCCATCTTGTTCAATCATGCGAAACGATCCTCATC
CTGTCTCTTGATCGATCTTTGCAAAAGCCTAGGCCTCCAAAAAAGCCTCCTCACTACTTCTGGAATAGCT
CAGAGGCCGAGGCGGCCTCGGCCTCTGCATAAATAAAAAAAATTAGTCAGCCATGGGGCGGAGAATGGGC
GGAACTGGGCGGAGTTAGGGGCGGGATGGGCGGAGTTAGGGGCGGGACTATGGTTGCTGACTAATTGAGA
TGCATGCTTTGCATACTTCTGCCTGCTGGGGAGCCTGGGGACTTTCCACACCCTAACTGACACACATTCC
ACAGCTGGTTCTTTCCGCCTCAGGACTCTTCCTTTAAGTACTG
[124 nt withheld, positions 3264-3387]
C
[91 nt withheld, positions 3389-3479]
A
[49 nt withheld, positions 3481-3529]
CCTTTGACGTTGGAGTCCACGTTCTTT
[37 nt withheld, positions 3557-3593]
ACCCTATCTCGGTCTATTCTTTTGATTTATAAGGGATTTTGCCGATTTCGGCCTATTGGTTAAAAAATGA
GCTGATTTAACAAAAATTTAACGCGAATTTTAACAAAATATTAACGCTTACAATTTACGCCTTAAGATAC
ATTGATGAGTTTGGACAAACCACAACTAGAATGCAGTGAAAAAAATGCTTTATTTGTGAAATTTGTGATG
CTATTGCTTTATTTGTAACCATTATAAGCTGCAATAAACAAGTTAACAACAACAATTGCATTCATTTTAT
GTTTCAGAATTCATTATCTAGAATTCGTCTTCAATTATGAAGACATGGAGCCCTTGTACAGCTCGTCCAT
GCCTGCGATTGCATGTTCTGTTAATTGCCATTTCTGGTTTTTAGCATCAGAGCGGTCCTCCCTAAGGAGC
TTATGCTGTATAAAATGCCATTCTGGCATCTTGGAGGGCACTGATTTAGCTTTATATACCGTATCAAACT
GGCAATGATAACGACCGCCATCCTTCAGCAACAGGCACATTTTGACCTTTCCCTTTAATATCCCTTGCTT
TGGAACAGGCACAATTTTCTCG
Features (pLannotate 1.2.2; 10 found; start..end, strand, type, name):
    515..718     -  promoter       CMV promoter: human cytomegalovirus (CMV) immediate early promoter
    719..1022    -  enhancer       CMV enhancer: human cytomegalovirus immediate early enhancer
   1203..1791    -  rep_origin     ori: high-copy-number ColE1/pMB1/pBR322/pUC origin of replication
   1850..1897    -  polyA_signal   HSV TK poly(A) signal: herpes simplex virus thymidine kinase polyadenylation signal (Cole and Stacy, 1985)
   1956..2108    -  CDS            ble (fragment): BLE_KLEPN - Experimental evidence at protein level: Swiss-Prot protein existence level 1. Binding protein with a strong affinity to the bleomycin family of antibiotics. Binds to CL990; an antimitotic-antibiotic compound. From Klebsiella pneumoniae.
   2129..2923    -  CDS            NeoR/KanR: aminoglycoside phosphotransferase from Tn5; aph(3')-II (or nptII); confers resistance to neomycin, kanamycin, and G418 (Geneticin®)
   2966..3176    -  promoter       SV40 promoter: SV40 early promoter
   3264..3692    +  rep_origin     f1 ori (sequence partly withheld): f1 bacteriophage origin of replication; arrow indicates direction of (+) strand synthesis
   3726..3847    -  polyA_signal   SV40 poly(A) signal: SV40 polyadenylation signal
   3926..461     -  CDS            mPapaya (across the origin): mPapaya is a basic (constitutively fluorescent) yellow fluorescent protein published in 2013, derived from Zoanthus sp.. It has high acid sensitivity.
