[The description below was written by a language model from this plasmid's Addgene catalogue record and pLannotate feature annotations shown in this document.]
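Description:
pR-mPapaya is a 4,175 bp mammalian expression plasmid built on the pReceiver backbone, an in-house vector of the depositing laboratory. It carries the yellow fluorescent protein mPapaya as a 711 bp synthetic insert introduced by Golden Gate cloning. In bacteria it replicates from a high-copy ColE1/pUC-type origin and is selected with kanamycin. Resistance comes from a Tn5 aminoglycoside phosphotransferase (NeoR/KanR) gene placed downstream of an SV40 early promoter and terminated by an HSV thymidine kinase polyadenylation signal. This arrangement typically also allows G418 selection in mammalian cells, although the record does not state that use. A short fragment of a bleomycin-binding protein gene lies next to the resistance gene and appears to be a non-functional remnant. An f1 phage origin is also present, which would permit single-stranded DNA production.

The expression cassette is simple and lies on the reverse strand of the sequenced record. The human cytomegalovirus immediate early enhancer and promoter drive constitutive transcription of the mPapaya coding sequence, which spans the numbering origin of the circular map, and an SV40 polyadenylation signal follows it. mPapaya is a constitutively fluorescent yellow protein derived from a Zoanthus species and is noted for high acid sensitivity. No tags, fusion partners or additional reporters are annotated.

The stated purpose is mammalian expression of mPapaya for constructing MuSIC barcodes. These are genetically encoded fluorescence barcodes, read out by spectral flow cytometry for single-cell analysis, according to the associated publication title. Within that system, this plasmid would plausibly serve as a single-fluorophore expression construct and as a source part for barcode assembly, though the record does not detail those steps.
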