Addgene plasmid #228607: pR-mPapaya
Purpose: Mammalian expression of mPapaya, for MuSIC barcode construction
Depositing lab: Marc Birtwistle. Depositing organization: Clemson University. Publication: Genetically Encoded Fluorescence Barcodes Allow for Single-Cell Analysis via Spectral Flow Cytometry. Lu X, Pritko DJ, Abravanel ME, Huggins JR, Ogunleye O, Biswas T, Ashy KC, Woods SK, Livingston MWT, Blenner MA, Birtwistle MR. ACS Synth Biol. 2025 May 16;14(5):1533-1548. doi: 10.1021/acssynbio.4c00807. Epub 2025 May 6. PubMed 40326708.
Backbone
  Vector backbone: pReceiver
  Backbone manufacturer: Birtwistle lab
  Vector type: Mammalian Expression
Growth in bacteria
  Bacterial resistance: Kanamycin, 50 μg/mL
  Growth temperature: 37°C
  Growth strain: DH5alpha
  Copy number: High Copy
Gene/Insert
  Gene/Insert name: mPapaya
  Species: Synthetic
  Insert size (bp): 711
  Promoter: CMV
  Cloning method: Golden Gate
Terms and licenses: Academic/Nonprofit Terms; Industry Terms: Not Available to Industry
Depositor comments: Please visit https://doi.org/10.1101/2024.10.23.619855 for bioRxiv preprint.
How to cite: pR-mPapaya was a gift from Marc Birtwistle (Addgene plasmid # 228607 ; http://n2t.net/addgene:228607 ; RRID:Addgene_228607)
