>Addgene plasmid #228607 | pR-mPapaya | depositor partial sequence | sequence record 449210 | mPapaya
ATGGTGAGCAAGGGCGAGGGGCAATCGAAGCATGGACTAAAGGAGGAGATGACGGTGAAGTACCACATGG
AAGGTTGCGTTAATGGTCACAAATTTGTCATTACTGGAGAGGGCATTGGAAACCCTTTTAAGGGTAAGCA
AACCGCAAATTTGTGTGTGATAGAAGGAGGCCCGCTGCCGTTCTCGGAGGACATTTTAAGTCCGGGTTTT
AAATATGGTGACCGGATTTTCACAGAGTACCCACAGGATATTGTAGATTACTTCAAGAACTCATGTCCAG
CGGGCTATACGTGGGAAAGGAGCTACCTCTTTGAGGACGGAGCGGTCTGTCGATGCAACGTGGACATAAC
AGTCTCTGAAAAGGAGAACTGCATCTATCACAAAAGTATCTTCAGAGGGGTGAATTTTCCCGCCGACGGC
CCCGTAATGAAGAAAATGACCACTAATTGGGAAGCTAGTACCGAGAAAATTGTGCCTGTTCCAAAGCAAG
GGATATTAAAGGGAAAGGTCAAAATGTGCCTGTTGCTGAAGGATGGCGGTCGTTATCATTGCCAGTTTGA
TACGGTATATAAAGCTAAATCAGTGCCCTCCAAGATGCCAGAATGGCATTTTATACAGCATAAGCTCCTT
AGGGAGGACCGCTCTGATGCTAAAAACCAGAAATGGCAATTAACAGAACATGCAATCGCAGGCATGGACG
AGCTGTACAAG
